LOCUS       Exported 2282 bp ds-DNA circular SYN 18-MAR-2019
DEFINITION  synthetic circular DNA.
ACCESSION   .
VERSION     .
KEYWORDS    .
SOURCE      synthetic DNA construct
  ORGANISM  synthetic DNA construct
REFERENCE   1 (bases 1 to 2282)
  AUTHORS   Grant Gale
  TITLE     Direct Submission
  JOURNAL   Exported Monday, Mar 18, 2019 from SnapGene 4.3.4
            https://www.snapgene.com
FEATURES             Location/Qualifiers
     source          1..2282
                     /organism="synthetic DNA construct"
                     /mol_type="other DNA"
     misc_feature    249..252
                     /label=GGAG
     misc_feature    253..283
                     /label=Bba_J23115
     misc_feature    284..287
                     /label=TAGC
     CDS             514..1524
                     /codon_start=1
                     /label=SpecR
                     /label=Sm/Sp no DraIII
                     /label=Sm/Sp\no\DraIII
                     /note="vntifkey=4"
                     /translation="MRSRNWSRTLTERSGGNGAVAVFMACYDCFFGVQSMPRASKQQAR
                     YAVGRCLMLWSSNDVTQQGSRPKTKLNIMREAVIAEVSTQLSEVVGVIERHLEPTLLAV
                     HLYGSAVDGGLKPHSDIDLLVTVTVRLDETTRRALINDLLETSASPGESEILRAVEVTI
                     VVHDDIIPWRYPAKRELQFGEWQRNDILAGIFEPATIDIDLAILLTKAREHSVALVGPA
                     AEELFDPVPEQDLFEALNETLTLWNSPPDWAGDERNVVLTLSRIWYSAVTGKIAPKDVA
                     ADWAMERLPAQYQPVILEARQAYLGQEEDRLASRADQLEEFVHYVKGEITKVVGK"
     misc_feature    join(1684..2282,1..16)
                     /label=ori (pMB1)
                     /label=rep (pMB1)
                     /label=rep\(pMB1)
                     /note="vntifkey=21"
ORIGIN
        1 aaacgccagc aacgcggcct ttttacggtt cctggccttt tgctggcctt ttgctcacat
       61 gttctttcct gcgttatccc ctgattctgt ggataaccgt attaccgcct ttgagtgagc
      121 tgataccgct cgccgcagcc gaacgaccga gcgcagcgag tcagtgagcg aggaagcgga
      181 agagcgccca atacgcaaac cgcctctccc cgcgcgttgg ccgattcatt aatcactctg
      241 tggtctctgg agtttatagc tagctcagcc cttggtacaa tgctagcaga gaccacgaag
      301 tggctcttca gtggacgaaa gggcctcgtg atacgcctat ttttataggt taatgtcatg
      361 ataataatgg tttcttagac gtcaggtggc acttttcggg gaaatgtgcg cggaacccct
      421 atttgtttat ttttctaaat acattcaaat atgtatccgc tcatgagaca ataaccctga
      481 taaatgcttc aataatattg aaaaaggaag agtatgcgct cacgcaactg gtccagaacc
      541 ttgaccgaac gcagcggtgg taacggcgca gtggcggttt tcatggcttg ttatgactgt
      601 ttttttgggg tacagtctat gcctcgggca tccaagcagc aagcgcgtta cgccgtgggt
      661 cgatgtttga tgttatggag cagcaacgat gttacgcagc agggcagtcg ccctaaaaca
      721 aagttaaaca tcatgaggga agcggtgatc gccgaagtat cgactcaact atcagaggta
      781 gttggcgtca tcgagcgcca tctcgaaccg acgttgctgg ccgtacattt gtacggctcc
      841 gcagtggatg gcggcctgaa gccacacagc gatattgatt tgctggttac ggtgaccgta
      901 aggcttgatg aaacaacgcg gcgagctttg atcaacgacc ttttggaaac ttcggcttcc
      961 cctggagaga gcgagattct ccgcgctgta gaagtcacca ttgttgtgca cgacgacatc
     1021 attccgtggc gttatccagc taagcgcgaa ctgcaatttg gagaatggca gcgcaatgac
     1081 attcttgcag gtatcttcga gccagccacg atcgacattg atctggctat cttgctgaca
     1141 aaagcaagag aacatagcgt tgccttggta ggtccagcgg cggaggaact ctttgatccg
     1201 gttcctgaac aggatctatt tgaggcgcta aatgaaacct taacgctatg gaactcgccg
     1261 cccgactggg ctggcgatga gcgaaatgta gtgcttacgt tgtcccgcat ttggtacagc
     1321 gcagtaaccg gcaaaatcgc gccgaaggat gtcgctgccg actgggcaat ggagcgcctg
     1381 ccggcccagt atcagcccgt catacttgaa gctagacagg cttatcttgg acaagaagaa
     1441 gatcgcttgg cctcgcgcgc agatcagttg gaagaatttg tccattacgt aaaaggcgag
     1501 atcaccaagg tagtcggcaa ataactgtca gaccaagttt actcatatat actttagatt
     1561 gatttaaaac ttcattttta atttaaaagg atctaggtga agatcctttt tgataatctc
     1621 atgaccaaaa tcccttaacg tgagttttcg ttccactgag cgtcagaccc cgtagaaaag
     1681 atcaaaggat cttcttgaga tccttttttt ctgcgcgtaa tctgctgctt gcaaacaaaa
     1741 aaaccaccgc taccagcggt ggtttgtttg ccggatcaag agctaccaac tctttttccg
     1801 aaggtaactg gcttcagcag agcgcagata ccaaatactg ttcttctagt gtagccgtag
     1861 ttaggccacc acttcaagaa ctctgtagca ccgcctacat acctcgctct gctaatcctg
     1921 ttaccagtgg ctgctgccag tggcgataag tcgtgtctta ccgggttgga ctcaagacga
     1981 tagttaccgg ataaggcgca gcggtcgggc tgaacggggg gttcgtgcac acagcccagc
     2041 ttggagcgaa cgacctacac cgaactgaga tacctacagc gtgagctatg agaaagcgcc
     2101 acgcttcccg aagggagaaa ggcggacagg tatccggtaa gcggcagggt cggaacagga
     2161 gagcgcacga gggagcttcc agggggaaac gcctggtatc tttatagtcc tgtcgggttt
     2221 cgccacctct gacttgagcg tcgatttttg tgatgctcgt caggggggcg gagcctatgg
     2281 aa
//
