>Addgene plasmid #119606 | pC0.215 | addgene full sequence | sequence record 250747 | Addgene NGS Result
AAACGCCAGCAACGCGGCCTTTTTACGGTTCCTGGCCTTTTGCTGGCCTTTTGCTCACATGTTCTTTCCT
GCGTTATCCCCTGATTCTGTGGATAACCGTATTACCGCCTTTGAGTGAGCTGATACCGCTCGCCGCAGCC
GAACGACCGAGCGCAGCGAGTCAGTGAGCGAGGAAGCGGAAGAGCGCCCAATACGCAAACCGCCTCTCCC
CGCGCGTTGGCCGATTCATTAATCACTCTGTGGTCTCTGGAGTTTATAGCTAGCTCAGCCCTTGGTACAA
TGCTAGCAGAGACCACGAAGTGGCTCTTCAGTGGACGAAAGGGCCTCGTGATACGCCTATTTTTATAGGT
TAATGTCATGATAATAATGGTTTCTTAGACGTCAGGTGGCACTTTTCGGGGAAATGTGCGCGGAACCCCT
ATTTGTTTATTTTTCTAAATACATTCAAATATGTATCCGCTCATGAGACAATAACCCTGATAAATGCTTC
AATAATATTGAAAAAGGAAGAGTATGCGCTCACGCAACTGGTCCAGAACCTTGACCGAACGCAGCGGTGG
TAACGGCGCAGTGGCGGTTTTCATGGCTTGTTATGACTGTTTTTTTTTGGGGTACAGTCTATGCCTCGGG
CATCCAAGCAGCAAGCGCGTTACGCCGTGGGTCGATGTTTGATGTTATGGAGCAGCAACGATGTTACGCA
GCAGGGCAGTCGCCCTAAAACAAAGTTAAACATCATGAGGGAAGCGGTGATCGCCGAAGTATCGACTCAA
CTATCAGAGGTAGTTGGCGTCATCGAGCGCCATCTCGAACCGACGTTGCTGGCCGTACATTTGTACGGCT
CCGCAGTGGATGGCGGCCTGAAGCCACACAGCGATATTGATTTGCTGGTTACGGTGACCGTAAGGCTTGA
TGAAACAACGCGGCGAGCTTTGATCAACGACCTTTTGGAAACTTCGGCTTCCCCTGGAGAGAGCGAGATT
CTCCGCGCTGTAGAAGTCACCATTGTTGTGCACGACGACATCATTCCGTGGCGTTATCCAGCTAAGCGCG
AACTGCAATTTGGAGAATGGCAGCGCAATGACATTCTTGCAGGTATCTTCGAGCCAGCCACGATCGACAT
TGATCTGGCTATCTTGCTGACAAAAGCAAGAGAACATAGCGTTGCCTTGGTAGGTCCAGCGGCGGAGGAA
CTCTTTGATCCGGTTCCTGAACAGGATCTATTTGAGGCGCTAAATGAAACCTTAACGCTATGGAACTCGC
CGCCCGACTGGGCTGGCGATGAGCGAAATGTAGTGCTTACGTTGTCCCGCATTTGGTACAGCGCAGTAAC
CGGCAAAATCGCGCCGAAGGATGTCGCTGCCGACTGGGCAATGGAGCGCCTGCCGGCCCAGTATCAGCCC
GTCATACTTGAAGCTAGACAGGCTTATCTTGGACAAGAAGAAGATCGCTTGGCCTCGCGCGCAGATCAGT
TGGAAGAATTTGTCCATTACGTAAAAGGCGAGATCACCAAGGTAGTCGGCAAATAACTGTCAGACCAAGT
TTACTCATATATACTTTAGATTGATTTAAAACTTCATTTTTAATTTAAAAGGATCTAGGTGAAGATCCTT
TTTGATAATCTCATGACCAAAATCCCTTAACGTGAGTTTTCGTTCCACTGAGCGTCAGACCCCGTAGAAA
AGATCAAAGGATCTTCTTGAGATCCTTTTTTTCTGCGCGTAATCTGCTGCTTGCAAACAAAAAAACCACC
GCTACCAGCGGTGGTTTGTTTGCCGGATCAAGAGCTACCAACTCTTTTTCCGAAGGTAACTGGCTTCAGC
AGAGCGCAGATACCAAATACTGTTCTTCTAGTGTAGCCGTAGTTAGGCCACCACTTCAAGAACTCTGTAG
CACCGCCTACATACCTCGCTCTGCTAATCCTGTTACCAGTGGCTGCTGCCAGTGGCGATAAGTCGTGTCT
TACCGGGTTGGACTCAAGACGATAGTTACCGGATAAGGCGCAGCGGTCGGGCTGAACGGGGGGTTCGTGC
ACACAGCCCAGCTTGGAGCGAACGACCTACACCGAACTGAGATACCTACAGCGTGAGCTATGAGAAAGCG
CCACGCTTCCCGAAGGGAGAAAGGCGGACAGGTATCCGGTAAGCGGCAGGGTCGGAACAGGAGAGCGCAC
GAGGGAGCTTCCAGGGGGAAACGCCTGGTATCTTTATAGTCCTGTCGGGTTTCGCCACCTCTGACTTGAG
CGTCGATTTTTGTGATGCTCTTCAGGGGGGCGGAGCCTATGGAA
Features (pLannotate 1.2.2; 7 found; start..end, strand, type, name):
     49..182     +  rep_origin     RSF ori (fragment): Plasmids containing the RSF 1030 origin of replication can be propagated in E. coli cells that contain additional plasmids with compatible origins.
    184..233     +  CDS            lacI (fragment): lac repressor; lacI; The lac repressor binds to the lac operator to inhibit transcription in E. coli. This inhibition can be relieved by adding lactose or isopropyl-β-D-thiogalactopyranoside (IPTG).
    409..513     +  promoter       AmpR promoter: bla
    504..584     -  CDS            int (fragment): INT2_ECOLX - Protein inferred from homology: Swiss-Prot protein existence level 3. Putative integrase believed to be involved in the insertion of antibiotic resistance genes into plasmids and transposons. From Escherichia coli.
    672..728     +  CDS            GmR (fragment): gentamycin acetyltransferase; aacC1; confers resistance to gentamycin
    735..1523    +  CDS            aadA: S3AD_ECOLX - Experimental evidence at protein level: Swiss-Prot protein existence level 1. Mediates bacterial resistance to the antibiotics streptomycin and spectinomycin. From Escherichia coli.
   1697..1       +  rep_origin     ori (across the origin): high-copy-number ColE1/pMB1/pBR322/pUC origin of replication
