[The description below was written by a language model from this plasmid's Addgene catalogue record, the feature table of its GenBank file and pLannotate feature annotations shown in this document.]
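Description:
pC0.215 is a Level 0 part plasmid from the CyanoGate modular cloning suite, which extends the plant MoClo Golden Gate syntax to cyanobacterial engineering. It is built on the pICH41295 Level 0 acceptor backbone, a small synthetic-biology vector of about 2.3 kb that is maintained in E. coli at high copy from a pMB1/ColE1-type origin. Selection is with spectinomycin through an aadA (streptomycin/spectinomycin adenylyltransferase) gene, which the automated annotation places downstream of an AmpR (bla) promoter. That annotation also reports short fragments matching an RSF origin, lacI, an integrase and a gentamicin resistance gene. These appear to be partial matches in the backbone and resistance-cassette flanks, not functional elements.

The payload is a 31 bp synthetic insert, J23115_TSS, labelled BBa_J23115 in the depositor's map. J23115 belongs to the Anderson collection of constitutive sigma-70-type bacterial promoters. The "TSS" designation in the record indicates a promoter part that ends at the transcription start site, so no 5' untranslated region or ribosome binding site is annotated with it. The insert was cloned using BpiI, and both sites were destroyed in the process. In the finished plasmid the promoter is flanked by the four-base fusion sites GGAG upstream and TAGC downstream, which set its position and orientation in a hierarchical assembly.

The plasmid carries no coding sequence, reporter or terminator of its own. It serves as a stock promoter module, released by a Type IIS digest and ligated with other compatible Level 0 parts into Level 1 transcription units. The record does not specify what downstream element is meant to join at the TAGC overhang.
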