Addgene plasmid #119606: pC0.215
Purpose: Level 0 part. TSS promoter
Depositing lab: Alistair McCormick. Depositing organization: University of Edinburgh. Publication: CyanoGate: A Modular Cloning Suite for Engineering Cyanobacteria Based on the Plant MoClo Syntax. Vasudevan R, Gale GAR, Schiavon AA, Puzorjov A, Malin J, Gillespie MD, Vavitsas K, Zulkower V, Wang B, Howe CJ, Lea-Smith DJ, McCormick AJ. Plant Physiol. 2019 May;180(1):39-55. doi: 10.1104/pp.18.01401. Epub 2019 Feb 28. PubMed 30819783.
Backbone
  Vector backbone: PICH41295
  Backbone size w/o insert (bp): 2247
  Vector type: Synthetic Biology
Growth in bacteria
  Bacterial resistance: Spectinomycin, 50 μg/mL
  Growth temperature: 37°C
  Growth strain: DH5alpha
  Copy number: High Copy
Gene/Insert
  Gene/Insert name: J23115_TSS
  Species: Synthetic
  Insert size (bp): 31
  Cloning method: Restriction Enzyme; 5′ cloning site BpiI (destroyed during cloning); 3′ cloning site BpiI (destroyed during cloning)
  Sequencing primers: 5′ ttgagtgagctgataccgct; 3′ GTCTCATGAGCGGATACATATTTGAATG
Terms and licenses: Academic/Nonprofit Terms; Industry Terms: Not Available to Industry
Depositor comments: Please visit https://www.biorxiv.org/content/10.1101/426700v1 for bioRxiv preprint.
How to cite: pC0.215 was a gift from Alistair McCormick (Addgene plasmid # 119606 ; http://n2t.net/addgene:119606 ; RRID:Addgene_119606)
