>Addgene plasmid #119606 | pC0.215 | depositor partial sequence | sequence record 248289 | J23115_TSS
TTTATAGCTAGCTCAGCCCTTGGTACAATGC
